>Addgene plasmid #129051 | pSpdCas9-hudTET1CD-T2A-mCherry(PX458)-SghuTSDR-11 | depositor full sequence | sequence record 247397 | pSpdCas9-hudTET1CD-T2A-mCherry(PX458)-SghuTSDR-11 sequence 11407 bps
GAGGGCCTATTTCCCATGATTCCTTCATATTTGCATATACGATACAAGGCTGTTAGAGAGATAATTGGAA
TTAATTTGACTGTAAACACAAAGATATTAGTACAAAATACGTGACGTAGAAAGTAATAATTTCTTGGGTA
GTTTGCAGTTTTAAAATTATGTTTTAAAATGGACTATCATATGCTTACCGTAACTTGAAAGTATTTCGAT
TTCTTGGCTTTATATATCTTGTGGAAAGGACGAAACACCGAGTCGGGGGCTGTGACAACAGTTTTAGAGC
TAGAAATAGCAAGTTAAAATAAGGCTAGTCCGTTATCAACTTGAAAAAGTGGCACCGAGTCGGTGCTTTT
TTGTTTTAGAGCTAGAAATAGCAAGTTAAAATAAGGCTAGTCCGTTTTTAGCGCGTGCGCCAATTCTGCA
GACAAATGGCTCTAGAGGTACCCGTTACATAACTTACGGTAAATGGCCCGCCTGGCTGACCGCCCAACGA
CCCCCGCCCATTGACGTCAATAGTAACGCCAATAGGGACTTTCCATTGACGTCAATGGGTGGAGTATTTA
CGGTAAACTGCCCACTTGGCAGTACATCAAGTGTATCATATGCCAAGTACGCCCCCTATTGACGTCAATG
ACGGTAAATGGCCCGCCTGGCATTGTGCCCAGTACATGACCTTATGGGACTTTCCTACTTGGCAGTACAT
CTACGTATTAGTCATCGCTATTACCATGGTCGAGGTGAGCCCCACGTTCTGCTTCACTCTCCCCATCTCC
CCCCCCTCCCCACCCCCAATTTTGTATTTATTTATTTTTTAATTATTTTGTGCAGCGATGGGGGCGGGGG
GGGGGGGGGGGCGCGCGCCAGGCGGGGCGGGGCGGGGCGAGGGGCGGGGCGGGGCGAGGCGGAGAGGTGC
GGCGGCAGCCAATCAGAGCGGCGCGCTCCGAAAGTTTCCTTTTATGGCGAGGCGGCGGCGGCGGCGGCCC
TATAAAAAGCGAAGCGCGCGGCGGGCGGGAGTCGCTGCGACGCTGCCTTCGCCCCGTGCCCCGCTCCGCC
GCCGCCTCGCGCCGCCCGCCCCGGCTCTGACTGACCGCGTTACTCCCACAGGTGAGCGGGCGGGACGGCC
CTTCTCCTCCGGGCTGTAATTAGCTGAGCAAGAGGTAAGGGTTTAAGGGATGGTTGGTTGGTGGGGTATT
AATGTTTAATTACCTGGAGCACCTGCCTGAAATCACTTTTTTTCAGGTTGGACCGGTGCCACCATGTACC
CATACGATGTTCCAGATTACGCTTCGCCGAAGAAAAAGCGCAAGGTCGAAGCGTCCGACAAGAAGTACAG
CATCGGCCTGGCCATCGGCACCAACTCTGTGGGCTGGGCCGTGATCACCGACGAGTACAAGGTGCCCAGC
AAGAAATTCAAGGTGCTGGGCAACACCGACCGGCACAGCATCAAGAAGAACCTGATCGGAGCCCTGCTGT
TCGACAGCGGCGAAACAGCCGAGGCCACCCGGCTGAAGAGAACCGCCAGAAGAAGATACACCAGACGGAA
GAACCGGATCTGCTATCTGCAAGAGATCTTCAGCAACGAGATGGCCAAGGTGGACGACAGCTTCTTCCAC
AGACTGGAAGAGTCCTTCCTGGTGGAAGAGGATAAGAAGCACGAGCGGCACCCCATCTTCGGCAACATCG
TGGACGAGGTGGCCTACCACGAGAAGTACCCCACCATCTACCACCTGAGAAAGAAACTGGTGGACAGCAC
CGACAAGGCCGACCTGCGGCTGATCTATCTGGCCCTGGCCCACATGATCAAGTTCCGGGGCCACTTCCTG
ATCGAGGGCGACCTGAACCCCGACAACAGCGACGTGGACAAGCTGTTCATCCAGCTGGTGCAGACCTACA
ACCAGCTGTTCGAGGAAAACCCCATCAACGCCAGCGGCGTGGACGCCAAGGCCATCCTGTCTGCCAGACT
GAGCAAGAGCAGACGGCTGGAAAATCTGATCGCCCAGCTGCCCGGCGAGAAGAAGAATGGCCTGTTCGGC
AACCTGATTGCCCTGAGCCTGGGCCTGACCCCCAACTTCAAGAGCAACTTCGACCTGGCCGAGGATGCCA
AACTGCAGCTGAGCAAGGACACCTACGACGACGACCTGGACAACCTGCTGGCCCAGATCGGCGACCAGTA
CGCCGACCTGTTTCTGGCCGCCAAGAACCTGTCCGACGCCATCCTGCTGAGCGACATCCTGAGAGTGAAC
ACCGAGATCACCAAGGCCCCCCTGAGCGCCTCTATGATCAAGAGATACGACGAGCACCACCAGGACCTGA
CCCTGCTGAAAGCTCTCGTGCGGCAGCAGCTGCCTGAGAAGTACAAAGAGATTTTCTTCGACCAGAGCAA
GAACGGCTACGCCGGCTACATTGACGGCGGAGCCAGCCAGGAAGAGTTCTACAAGTTCATCAAGCCCATC
CTGGAAAAGATGGACGGCACCGAGGAACTGCTCGTGAAGCTGAACAGAGAGGACCTGCTGCGGAAGCAGC
GGACCTTCGACAACGGCAGCATCCCCCACCAGATCCACCTGGGAGAGCTGCACGCCATTCTGCGGCGGCA
GGAAGATTTTTACCCATTCCTGAAGGACAACCGGGAAAAGATCGAGAAGATCCTGACCTTCCGCATCCCC
TACTACGTGGGCCCTCTGGCCAGGGGAAACAGCAGATTCGCCTGGATGACCAGAAAGAGCGAGGAAACCA
TCACCCCCTGGAACTTCGAGGAAGTGGTGGACAAGGGCGCTTCCGCCCAGAGCTTCATCGAGCGGATGAC
CAACTTCGATAAGAACCTGCCCAACGAGAAGGTGCTGCCCAAGCACAGCCTGCTGTACGAGTACTTCACC
GTGTATAACGAGCTGACCAAAGTGAAATACGTGACCGAGGGAATGAGAAAGCCCGCCTTCCTGAGCGGCG
AGCAGAAAAAGGCCATCGTGGACCTGCTGTTCAAGACCAACCGGAAAGTGACCGTGAAGCAGCTGAAAGA
GGACTACTTCAAGAAAATCGAGTGCTTCGACTCCGTGGAAATCTCCGGCGTGGAAGATCGGTTCAACGCC
TCCCTGGGCACATACCACGATCTGCTGAAAATTATCAAGGACAAGGACTTCCTGGACAATGAGGAAAACG
AGGACATTCTGGAAGATATCGTGCTGACCCTGACACTGTTTGAGGACAGAGAGATGATCGAGGAACGGCT
GAAAACCTATGCCCACCTGTTCGACGACAAAGTGATGAAGCAGCTGAAGCGGCGGAGATACACCGGCTGG
GGCAGGCTGAGCCGGAAGCTGATCAACGGCATCCGGGACAAGCAGTCCGGCAAGACAATCCTGGATTTCC
TGAAGTCCGACGGCTTCGCCAACAGAAACTTCATGCAGCTGATCCACGACGACAGCCTGACCTTTAAAGA
GGACATCCAGAAAGCCCAGGTGTCCGGCCAGGGCGATAGCCTGCACGAGCACATTGCCAATCTGGCCGGC
AGCCCCGCCATTAAGAAGGGCATCCTGCAGACAGTGAAGGTGGTGGACGAGCTCGTGAAAGTGATGGGCC
GGCACAAGCCCGAGAACATCGTGATCGAAATGGCCAGAGAGAACCAGACCACCCAGAAGGGACAGAAGAA
CAGCCGCGAGAGAATGAAGCGGATCGAAGAGGGCATCAAAGAGCTGGGCAGCCAGATCCTGAAAGAACAC
CCCGTGGAAAACACCCAGCTGCAGAACGAGAAGCTGTACCTGTACTACCTGCAGAATGGGCGGGATATGT
ACGTGGACCAGGAACTGGACATCAACCGGCTGTCCGACTACGATGTGGACGCCATCGTGCCTCAGAGCTT
TCTGAAGGACGACTCCATCGACAACAAGGTGCTGACCAGAAGCGACAAGAACCGGGGCAAGAGCGACAAC
GTGCCCTCCGAAGAGGTCGTGAAGAAGATGAAGAACTACTGGCGGCAGCTGCTGAACGCCAAGCTGATTA
CCCAGAGAAAGTTCGACAATCTGACCAAGGCCGAGAGAGGCGGCCTGAGCGAACTGGATAAGGCCGGCTT
CATCAAGAGACAGCTGGTGGAAACCCGGCAGATCACAAAGCACGTGGCACAGATCCTGGACTCCCGGATG
AACACTAAGTACGACGAGAATGACAAGCTGATCCGGGAAGTGAAAGTGATCACCCTGAAGTCCAAGCTGG
TGTCCGATTTCCGGAAGGATTTCCAGTTTTACAAAGTGCGCGAGATCAACAACTACCACCACGCCCACGA
CGCCTACCTGAACGCCGTCGTGGGAACCGCCCTGATCAAAAAGTACCCTAAGCTGGAAAGCGAGTTCGTG
TACGGCGACTACAAGGTGTACGACGTGCGGAAGATGATCGCCAAGAGCGAGCAGGAAATCGGCAAGGCTA
CCGCCAAGTACTTCTTCTACAGCAACATCATGAACTTTTTCAAGACCGAGATTACCCTGGCCAACGGCGA
GATCCGGAAGCGGCCTCTGATCGAGACAAACGGCGAAACCGGGGAGATCGTGTGGGATAAGGGCCGGGAT
TTTGCCACCGTGCGGAAAGTGCTGAGCATGCCCCAAGTGAATATCGTGAAAAAGACCGAGGTGCAGACAG
GCGGCTTCAGCAAAGAGTCTATCCTGCCCAAGAGGAACAGCGATAAGCTGATCGCCAGAAAGAAGGACTG
GGACCCTAAGAAGTACGGCGGCTTCGACAGCCCCACCGTGGCCTATTCTGTGCTGGTGGTGGCCAAAGTG
GAAAAGGGCAAGTCCAAGAAACTGAAGAGTGTGAAAGAGCTGCTGGGGATCACCATCATGGAAAGAAGCA
GCTTCGAGAAGAATCCCATCGACTTTCTGGAAGCCAAGGGCTACAAAGAAGTGAAAAAGGACCTGATCAT
CAAGCTGCCTAAGTACTCCCTGTTCGAGCTGGAAAACGGCCGGAAGAGAATGCTGGCCTCTGCCGGCGAA
CTGCAGAAGGGAAACGAACTGGCCCTGCCCTCCAAATATGTGAACTTCCTGTACCTGGCCAGCCACTATG
AGAAGCTGAAGGGCTCCCCCGAGGATAATGAGCAGAAACAGCTGTTTGTGGAACAGCACAAGCACTACCT
GGACGAGATCATCGAGCAGATCAGCGAGTTCTCCAAGAGAGTGATCCTGGCCGACGCTAATCTGGACAAA
GTGCTGTCCGCCTACAACAAGCACCGGGATAAGCCCATCAGAGAGCAGGCCGAGAATATCATCCACCTGT
TTACCCTGACCAATCTGGGAGCCCCTGCCGCCTTCAAGTACTTTGACACCACCATCGACCGGAAGAGGTA
CACCAGCACCAAAGAGGTGCTGGACGCCACCCTGATCCACCAGAGCATCACCGGCCTGTACGAGACACGG
ATCGACCTGTCTCAGCTGGGAGGCGACAAAAGGCCGGCGGCCACGAAAAAGGCCGGCCAGGGAGGAGGAT
CCCTGCCCACCTGCAGCTGTCTTGATCGAGTTATACAAAAAGACAAAGGCCCATATTATACACACCTTGG
GGCAGGACCAAGTGTTGCTGCTGTCAGGGAAATCATGGAGAATAGGTATGGTCAAAAAGGAAACGCAATA
AGGATAGAAATAGTAGTGTACACCGGTAAAGAAGGGAAAAGCTCTCATGGGTGTCCAATTGCTAAGTGGG
TTTTAAGAAGAAGCAGTGATGAAGAAAAAGTTCTTTGTTTGGTCCGGCAGCGTACAGGCCACCACTGTCC
AACTGCTGTGATGGTGGTGCTCATCATGGTGTGGGATGGCATCCCTCTTCCAATGGCCGACCGGCTATAC
ACAGAGCTCACAGAGAATCTAAAGTCATACAATGGGCACCCTACCGACAGAAGATGCACCCTCAATGAAA
ATCGTACCTGTACATGTCAAGGAATTGATCCAGAGACTTGTGGAGCTTCATTCTCTTTTGGCTGTTCATG
GAGTATGTACTTTAATGGCTGTAAGTTTGGTAGAAGCCCAAGCCCCAGAAGATTTAGAATTGATCCAAGC
TCTCCCTTACATGAAAAAAACCTTGAAGATAACTTACAGAGTTTGGCTACACGATTAGCTCCAATTTATA
AGCAGTATGCTCCAGTAGCTTACCAAAATCAGGTGGAATATGAAAATGTTGCCCGAGAATGTCGGCTTGG
CAGCAAGGAAGGTCGACCCTTCTCTGGGGTCACTGCTTGCCTGGACTTCTGTGCTCATCCCTACAGGGCC
ATTCACAACATGAATAATGGAAGCACTGTGGTTTGTACCTTAACTCGAGAAGATAACCGCTCTTTGGGTG
TTATTCCTCAAGATGAGCAGCTCCATGTGCTACCTCTTTATAAGCTTTCAGACACAGATGAGTTTGGCTC
CAAGGAAGGAATGGAAGCCAAGATCAAATCTGGGGCCATCGAGGTCCTGGCACCCCGCCGCAAAAAAAGA
ACGTGTTTCACTCAGCCTGTTCCCCGTTCTGGAAAGAAGAGGGCTGCGATGATGACAGAGGTTCTTGCAC
ATAAGATAAGGGCAGTGGAAAAGAAACCTATTCCCCGAATCAAGCGGAAGAATAACTCAACAACAACAAA
CAACAGTAAGCCTTCGTCACTGCCAACCTTAGGGAGTAACACTGAGACCGTGCAACCTGAAGTAAAAAGT
GAAACCGAACCCCATTTTATCTTAAAAAGTTCAGACAACACTAAAACTTATTCGCTGATGCCATCCGCTC
CTCACCCAGTGAAAGAGGCATCTCCAGGCTTCTCCTGGTCCCCGAAGACTGCTTCAGCCACACCAGCTCC
ACTGAAGAATGACGCAACAGCCTCATGCGGGTTTTCAGAAAGAAGCAGCACTCCCCACTGTACGATGCCT
TCGGGAAGACTCAGTGGTGCCAATGCTGCAGCTGCTGATGGCCCTGGCATTTCACAGCTTGGCGAAGTGG
CTCCTCTCCCCACCCTGTCTGCTCCTGTGATGGAGCCCCTCATTAATTCTGAGCCTTCCACTGGTGTGAC
TGAGCCGCTAACGCCTCATCAGCCAAACCACCAGCCCTCCTTCCTCACCTCTCCTCAAGACCTTGCCTCT
TCTCCAATGGAAGAAGATGAGCAGCATTCTGAAGCAGATGAGCCTCCATCAGACGAACCCCTATCTGATG
ACCCCCTGTCACCTGCTGAGGAGAAATTGCCCCACATTGATGAGTATTGGTCAGACAGTGAGCACATCTT
TTTGGATGCAAATATTGGTGGGGTGGCCATCGCACCTGCTCACGGCTCGGTTTTGATTGAGTGTGCCCGG
CGAGAGCTGCACGCTACCACTCCTGTTGAGCACCCCAACCGTAATCATCCAACCCGCCTCTCCCTTGTCT
TTTACCAGCACAAAAACCTAAATAAGCCCCAACATGGTTTTGAACTAAACAAGATTAAGTTTGAGGCTAA
AGAAGCTAAGAATAAGAAAATGAAGGCCTCAGAGCAAAAAGACCAGGCAGCTAATGAAGGTCCAGAACAG
TCCTCTGAAGTAAATGAATTGAACCAAATTCCTTCTCATAAAGCATTAACATTAACCCATGACAATGTTG
TCACCGTGTCCCCTTATGCTCTCACACACGTTGCGGGGCCCTATAACCATTGGGTCATGGCCGGCCAGGC
AAAAAAGAAAAAGGAATTCGGCAGTGGAGAGGGCAGAGGAAGTCTGCTAACATGCGGTGACGTCGAGGAG
AATCCTGGCCCAGTGAGCAAGGGCGAGGAGGATAACATGGCCATCATCAAGGAGTTCATGCGCTTCAAGG
TGCACATGGAGGGCTCCGTGAACGGCCACGAGTTCGAGATCGAGGGCGAGGGCGAGGGCCGCCCCTACGA
GGGCACCCAGACCGCCAAGCTGAAGGTGACCAAGGGTGGCCCCCTGCCCTTCGCCTGGGACATCCTGTCC
CCTCAGTTCATGTACGGCTCCAAGGCCTACGTGAAGCACCCCGCCGACATCCCCGACTACTTGAAGCTGT
CCTTCCCCGAGGGCTTCAAGTGGGAGCGCGTGATGAACTTCGAGGACGGCGGCGTGGTGACCGTGACCCA
GGACTCCTCCCTGCAGGACGGCGAGTTCATCTACAAGGTGAAGCTGCGCGGCACCAACTTCCCCTCCGAC
GGCCCCGTAATGCAGAAGAAAACCATGGGCTGGGAGGCCTCCTCCGAGCGGATGTACCCCGAGGACGGCG
CCCTGAAGGGCGAGATCAAGCAGAGGCTGAAGCTGAAGGACGGCGGCCACTACGACGCTGAGGTCAAGAC
CACCTACAAGGCCAAGAAGCCCGTGCAGCTGCCCGGCGCCTACAACGTCAACATCAAGTTGGACATCACC
TCCCACAACGAGGACTACACCATCGTGGAACAGTACGAACGCGCCGAGGGCCGCCACTCCACCGGCGGCA
TGGACGAGCTGTACAAGTAAGAATTCTAACTAGAGCTCGCTGATCAGCCTCGACTGTGCCTTCTAGTTGC
CAGCCATCTGTTGTTTGCCCCTCCCCCGTGCCTTCCTTGACCCTGGAAGGTGCCACTCCCACTGTCCTTT
CCTAATAAAATGAGGAAATTGCATCGCATTGTCTGAGTAGGTGTCATTCTATTCTGGGGGGTGGGGTGGG
GCAGGACAGCAAGGGGGAGGATTGGGAAGAGAATAGCAGGCATGCTGGGGAGCGGCCGCAGGAACCCCTA
GTGATGGAGTTGGCCACTCCCTCTCTGCGCGCTCGCTCGCTCACTGAGGCCGGGCGACCAAAGGTCGCCC
GACGCCCGGGCTTTGCCCGGGCGGCCTCAGTGAGCGAGCGAGCGCGCAGCTGCCTGCAGGGGCGCCTGAT
GCGGTATTTTCTCCTTACGCATCTGTGCGGTATTTCACACCGCATA
[142 nt withheld, positions 8867-9008]
C
[141 nt withheld, positions 9010-9150]
CCTTTGACGTTGGAGTCCACGTTCTTT
[37 nt withheld, positions 9178-9214]
ACCCTATCTCGGGCTATTCTTTTGATTTATAAGGGATTTTGCCGATTTCGGCCTATTGGTTAAAAAATGA
GCTGATTTAACAAAAATTTAACGCGAATTTTAACAAAATATTAACGTTTACAATTTTATGGTGCACTCTC
AGTACAATCTGCTCTGATGCCGCATAGTTAAGCCAGCCCCGACACCCGCCAACACCCGCTGACGCGCCCT
GACGGGCTTGTCTGCTCCCGGCATCCGCTTACAGACAAGCTGTGACCGTCTCCGGGAGCTGCATGTGTCA
GAGGTTTTCACCGTCATCACCGAAACGCGCGAGACGAAAGGGCCTCGTGATACGCCTATTTTTATAGGTT
AATGTCATGATAATAATGGTTTCTTAGACGTCAGGTGGCACTTTTCGGGGAAATGTGCGCGGAACCCCTA
TTTGTTTATTTTTCTAAATACATTCAAATATGTATCCGCTCATGAGACAATAACCCTGATAAATGCTTCA
ATAATATTGAAAAAGGAAGAGTATGAGTATTCAACATTTCCGTGTCGCCCTTATTCCCTTTTTTGCGGCA
TTTTGCCTTCCTGTTTTTGCTCACCCAGAAACGCTGGTGAAAGTAAAAGATGCTGAAGATCAGTTGGGTG
CACGAGTGGGTTACATCGAACTGGATCTCAACAGCGGTAAGATCCTTGAGAGTTTTCGCCCCGAAGAACG
TTTTCCAATGATGAGCACTTTTAAAGTTCTGCTATGTGGCGCGGTATTATCCCGTATTGACGCCGGGCAA
GAGCAACTCGGTCGCCGCATACACTATTCTCAGAATGACTTGGTTGAGTACTCACCAGTCACAGAAAAGC
ATCTTACGGATGGCATGACAGTAAGAGAATTATGCAGTGCTGCCATAACCATGAGTGATAACACTGCGGC
CAACTTACTTCTGACAACGATCGGAGGACCGAAGGAGCTAACCGCTTTTTTGCACAACATGGGGGATCAT
GTAACTCGCCTTGATCGTTGGGAACCGGAGCTGAATGAAGCCATACCAAACGACGAGCGTGACACCACGA
TGCCTGTAGCAATGGCAACAACGTTGCGCAAACTATTAACTGGCGAACTACTTACTCTAGCTTCCCGGCA
ACAATTAATAGACTGGATGGAGGCGGATAAAGTTGCAGGACCACTTCTGCGCTCGGCCCTTCCGGCTGGC
TGGTTTATTGCTGATAAATCTGGAGCCGGTGAGCGTGGAAGCCGCGGTATCATTGCAGCACTGGGGCCAG
ATGGTAAGCCCTCCCGTATCGTAGTTATCTACACGACGGGGAGTCAGGCAACTATGGATGAACGAAATAG
ACAGATCGCTGAGATAGGTGCCTCACTGATTAAGCATTGGTAACTGTCAGACCAAGTTTACTCATATATA
CTTTAGATTGATTTAAAACTTCATTTTTAATTTAAAAGGATCTAGGTGAAGATCCTTTTTGATAATCTCA
TGACCAAAATCCCTTAACGTGAGTTTTCGTTCCACTGAGCGTCAGACCCCGTAGAAAAGATCAAAGGATC
TTCTTGAGATCCTTTTTTTCTGCGCGTAATCTGCTGCTTGCAAACAAAAAAACCACCGCTACCAGCGGTG
GTTTGTTTGCCGGATCAAGAGCTACCAACTCTTTTTCCGAAGGTAACTGGCTTCAGCAGAGCGCAGATAC
CAAATACTGTCCTTCTAGTGTAGCCGTAGTTAGGCCACCACTTCAAGAACTCTGTAGCACCGCCTACATA
CCTCGCTCTGCTAATCCTGTTACCAGTGGCTGCTGCCAGTGGCGATAAGTCGTGTCTTACCGGGTTGGAC
TCAAGACGATAGTTACCGGATAAGGCGCAGCGGTCGGGCTGAACGGGGGGTTCGTGCACACAGCCCAGCT
TGGAGCGAACGACCTACACCGAACTGAGATACCTACAGCGTGAGCTATGAGAAAGCGCCACGCTTCCCGA
AGGGAGAAAGGCGGACAGGTATCCGGTAAGCGGCAGGGTCGGAACAGGAGAGCGCACGAGGGAGCTTCCA
GGGGGAAACGCCTGGTATCTTTATAGTCCTGTCGGGTTTCGCCACCTCTGACTTGAGCGTCGATTTTTGT
GATGCTCGTCAGGGGGGCGGAGCCTATGGAAAAACGCCAGCAACGCGGCCTTTTTACGGTTCCTGGCCTT
TTGCTGGCCTTTTGCTCACATGT
Features (pLannotate 1.2.2; 21 found; start..end, strand, type, name):
      1..241     +  promoter       U6 promoter: RNA polymerase III promoter for human U6 snRNA
    271..346     +  misc_RNA       gRNA scaffold: guide RNA scaffold for the Streptococcus pyogenes CRISPR/Cas9 system
    353..396     +  misc_RNA       gRNA scaffold (fragment): guide RNA scaffold for the Streptococcus pyogenes CRISPR/Cas9 system
    443..728     +  enhancer       CMV enhancer: human cytomegalovirus immediate early enhancer; contains an 18-bp deletion relative to the standard CMV enhancer
    730..1007    +  promoter       chicken β-actin promoter: No description available
   1008..1236    +  intron         hybrid intron: hybrid between chicken β-actin (CBA) and minute virus of mice (MMV) introns (Gray et al., 2011)
   1257..1284    +  CDS            3xHA (fragment): three tandem HA epitope tags
   1317..5417    +  CDS            Cas9: Cas9 (Csn1) endonuclease from the Streptococcus pyogenes Type II CRISPR/Cas system generates RNA-guided double strand breaks in DNA
   5418..5451    +  CDS            nucleoplasmin NLS (fragment): bipartite nuclear localization signal from nucleoplasmin
   5463..7616    +  CDS            TET1 (fragment): TET1_HUMAN - Also known as CXXC6, KIAA1676, LCX. Experimental evidence at protein level: Swiss-Prot protein existence level 1. Dioxygenase that catalyzes the conversion of the modified genomic base 5-methylcytosine (5mC) into 5-hydroxymethylcytosine (5hmC) and plays a key role in active DNA demethylation. Also mediates subsequent conversion of 5hmC into 5-formylcytosine (5fC), and conversion of 5fC to 5-carboxylcytosine (5caC). Conversion of 5mC into 5hmC, 5fC and 5caC probably constitutes the first step in cytosine demethylation. Methylation at the C5 position of cytosine bases is an epigenet
   7619..7643    +  CDS            nucleoplasmin NLS (fragment): bipartite nuclear localization signal from nucleoplasmin
   7713..8419    +  CDS            mCherry (fragment): monomeric derivative of DsRed fluorescent protein (Shaner et al., 2004) mammalian codon-optimized
   8454..8565    +  polyA_signal   bGH poly(A) signal: bovine growth hormone polyadenylation signal
   8670..8810    +  repeat_region  AAV2 ITR: inverted terminal repeat of adeno-associated virus serotype 2 inverted
   8815..8866    -  misc_feature   bom (fragment): basis of mobility region from pBR322
   8885..9265    +  rep_origin     M13 ori (sequence partly withheld): M13 bacteriophage origin of replication; arrow indicates direction of (+) strand synthesis
   9341..9390    -  misc_feature   bom (fragment): basis of mobility region from pBR322
   9492..9527    -  CDS            rop (fragment): Rop protein, which maintains plasmids at low copy number; rop
   9622..9726    +  promoter       AmpR promoter: bla
   9727..10587   +  CDS            AmpR: β-lactamase; bla; confers resistance to ampicillin, carbenicillin, and related antibiotics
  10758..11346   +  rep_origin     ori: high-copy-number ColE1/pMB1/pBR322/pUC origin of replication
