>Addgene plasmid #129051 | pSpdCas9-hudTET1CD-T2A-mCherry(PX458)-SghuTSDR-11 | addgene full sequence | sequence record 256226 | Addgene NGS Result
GAGGGCCTATTTCCCATGATTCCTTCATATTTGCATATACGATACAAGGCTGTTAGAGAGATAATTGGAA
TTAATTTGACTGTAAACACAAAGATATTAGTACAAAATACGTGACGTAGAAAGTAATAATTTCTTGGGTA
GTTTGCAGTTTTAAAATTATGTTTTAAAATGGACTATCATATGCTTACCGTAACTTGAAAGTATTTCGAT
TTCTTGGCTTTATATATCTTGTGGAAAGGACGAAACACCGAGTCGGGGGCTGTGACAACAGTTTTAGAGC
TAGAAATAGCAAGTTAAAATAAGGCTAGTCCGTTATCAACTTGAAAAAGTGGCACCGAGTCGGTGCTTTT
TTGTTTTAGAGCTAGAAATAGCAAGTTAAAATAAGGCTAGTCCGTTTTTAGCGCGTGCGCCAATTCTGCA
GACAAATGGCTCTAGAGGTACCCGTTACATAACTTACGGTAAATGGCCCGCCTGGCTGACCGCCCAACGA
CCCCCGCCCATTGACGTCAATAGTAACGCCAATAGGGACTTTCCATTGACGTCAATGGGTGGAGTATTTA
CGGTAAACTGCCCACTTGGCAGTACATCAAGTGTATCATATGCCAAGTACGCCCCCTATTGACGTCAATG
ACGGTAAATGGCCCGCCTGGCATTGTGCCCAGTACATGACCTTATGGGACTTTCCTACTTGGCAGTACAT
CTACGTATTAGTCATCGCTATTACCATGGTCGAGGTGAGCCCCACGTTCTGCTTCACTCTCCCCATCTCC
CCCCCCTCCCCACCCCCAATTTTGTATTTATTTATTTTTTAATTATTTTGTGCAGCGATGGGGGCGGGGG
GGGGGGGGGGGCGCGCGCCGGGGGGGGGGGGGGGGGGGGGGGGGGGGGGSGGGGSGRGGCGGRGAGGTGC
GGCGGCAGCCAATCAGAGCGGCGCGCTCCGAAAGTTTCCTTTTATGGCGAGGCGGCGGCGGCGGCGGCCC
TATAAAAAGCGAAGCGCGCGGCGGGCGGGAGTCGCTGCGCGCTGCCTTCGCCCCGTGCCCCGCTCCGCCG
CCGCCTCGCGCCGCCCGCCCCGGCTCTGACTGACCGCGTTACTCCCACAGGTGAGCGGGCGGGACGGCCC
TTCTCCTCCGGGCTGTAATTAGCTGAGCAAGAGGTAAGGGTTTAAGGGATGGTTGGTTGGTGGGGTATTA
ATGTTTAATTACCTGGAGCACCTGCCTGAAATCACTTTTTTTCAGGTTGGACCGGTGCCACCATGTACCC
ATACGATGTTCCAGATTACGCTTCGCCGAAGAAAAAGCGCAAGGTCGAAGCGTCCGACAAGAAGTACAGC
ATCGGCCTGGCCATCGGCACCAACTCTGTGGGCTGGGCCGTGATCACCGACGAGTACAAGGTGCCCAGCA
AGAAATTCAAGGTGCTGGGCAACACCGACCGGCACAGCATCAAGAAGAACCTGATCGGAGCCCTGCTGTT
CGACAGCGGCGAAACAGCCGAGGCCACCCGGCTGAAGAGAACCGCCAGAAGAAGATACACCAGACGGAAG
AACCGGATCTGCTATCTGCAAGAGATCTTCAGCAACGAGATGGCCAAGGTGGACGACAGCTTCTTCCACA
GACTGGAAGAGTCCTTCCTGGTGGAAGAGGATAAGAAGCACGAGCGGCACCCCATCTTCGGCAACATCGT
GGACGAGGTGGCCTACCACGAGAAGTACCCCACCATCTACCACCTGAGAAAGAAACTGGTGGACAGCACC
GACAAGGCCGACCTGCGGCTGATCTATCTGGCCCTGGCCCACATGATCAAGTTCCGGGGCCACTTCCTGA
TCGAGGGCGACCTGAACCCCGACAACAGCGACGTGGACAAGCTGTTCATCCAGCTGGTGCAGACCTACAA
CCAGCTGTTCGAGGAAAACCCCATCAACGCCAGCGGCGTGGACGCCAAGGCCATCCTGTCTGCCAGACTG
AGCAAGAGCAGACGGCTGGAAAATCTGATCGCCCAGCTGCCCGGCGAGAAGAAGAATGGCCTGTTCGGCA
ACCTGATTGCCCTGAGCCTGGGCCTGACCCCCAACTTCAAGAGCAACTTCGACCTGGCCGAGGATGCCAA
ACTGCAGCTGAGCAAGGACACCTACGACGACGACCTGGACAACCTGCTGGCCCAGATCGGCGACCAGTAC
GCCGACCTGTTTCTGGCCGCCAAGAACCTGTCCGACGCCATCCTGCTGAGCGACATCCTGAGAGTGAACA
CCGAGATCACCAAGGCCCCCCTGAGCGCCTCTATGATCAAGAGATACGACGAGCACCACCAGGACCTGAC
CCTGCTGAAAGCTCTCGTGCGGCAGCAGCTGCCTGAGAAGTACAAAGAGATTTTCTTCGACCAGAGCAAG
AACGGCTACGCCGGCTACATTGACGGCGGAGCCAGCCAGGAAGAGTTCTACAAGTTCATCAAGCCCATCC
TGGAAAAGATGGACGGCACCGAGGAACTGCTCGTGAAGCTGAACAGAGAGGACCTGCTGCGGAAGCAGCG
GACCTTCGACAACGGCAGCATCCCCCACCAGATCCACCTGGGAGAGCTGCACGCCATTCTGCGGCGGCAG
GAAGATTTTTACCCATTCCTGAAGGACAACCGGGAAAAGATCGAGAAGATCCTGACCTTCCGCATCCCCT
ACTACGTGGGCCCTCTGGCCAGGGGAAACAGCAGATTCGCCTGGATGACCAGAAAGAGCGAGGAAACCAT
CACCCCCTGGAACTTCGAGGAAGTGGTGGACAAGGGCGCTTCCGCCCAGAGCTTCATCGAGCGGATGACC
AACTTCGATAAGAACCTGCCCAACGAGAAGGTGCTGCCCAAGCACAGCCTGCTGTACGAGTACTTCACCG
TGTATAACGAGCTGACCAAAGTGAAATACGTGACCGAGGGAATGAGAAAGCCCGCCTTCCTGAGCGGCGA
GCAGAAAAAGGCCATCGTGGACCTGCTGTTCAAGACCAACCGGAAAGTGACCGTGAAGCAGCTGAAAGAG
GACTACTTCAAGAAAATCGAGTGCTTCGACTCCGTGGAAATCTCCGGCGTGGAAGATCGGTTCAACGCCT
CCCTGGGCACATACCACGATCTGCTGAAAATTATCAAGGACAAGGACTTCCTGGACAATGAGGAAAACGA
GGACATTCTGGAAGATATCGTGCTGACCCTGACACTGTTTGAGGACAGAGAGATGATCGAGGAACGGCTG
AAAACCTATGCCCACCTGTTCGACGACAAAGTGATGAAGCAGCTGAAGCGGCGGAGATACACCGGCTGGG
GCAGGCTGAGCCGGAAGCTGATCAACGGCATCCGGGACAAGCAGTCCGGCAAGACAATCCTGGATTTCCT
GAAGTCCGACGGCTTCGCCAACAGAAACTTCATGCAGCTGATCCACGACGACAGCCTGACCTTTAAAGAG
GACATCCAGAAAGCCCAGGTGTCCGGCCAGGGCGATAGCCTGCACGAGCACATTGCCAATCTGGCCGGCA
GCCCCGCCATTAAGAAGGGCATCCTGCAGACAGTGAAGGTGGTGGACGAGCTCGTGAAAGTGATGGGCCG
GCACAAGCCCGAGAACATCGTGATCGAAATGGCCAGAGAGAACCAGACCACCCAGAAGGGACAGAAGAAC
AGCCGCGAGAGAATGAAGCGGATCGAAGAGGGCATCAAAGAGCTGGGCAGCCAGATCCTGAAAGAACACC
CCGTGGAAAACACCCAGCTGCAGAACGAGAAGCTGTACCTGTACTACCTGCAGAATGGGCGGGATATGTA
CGTGGACCAGGAACTGGACATCAACCGGCTGTCCGACTACGATGTGGACGCCATCGTGCCTCAGAGCTTT
CTGAAGGACGACTCCATCGACAACAAGGTGCTGACCAGAAGCGACAAGAACCGGGGCAAGAGCGACAACG
TGCCCTCCGAAGAGGTCGTGAAGAAGATGAAGAACTACTGGCGGCAGCTGCTGAACGCCAAGCTGATTAC
CCAGAGAAAGTTCGACAATCTGACCAAGGCCGAGAGAGGCGGCCTGAGCGAACTGGATAAGGCCGGCTTC
ATCAAGAGACAGCTGGTGGAAACCCGGCAGATCACAAAGCACGTGGCACAGATCCTGGACTCCCGGATGA
ACACTAAGTACGACGAGAATGACAAGCTGATCCGGGAAGTGAAAGTGATCACCCTGAAGTCCAAGCTGGT
GTCCGATTTCCGGAAGGATTTCCAGTTTTACAAAGTGCGCGAGATCAACAACTACCACCACGCCCACGAC
GCCTACCTGAACGCCGTCGTGGGAACCGCCCTGATCAAAAAGTACCCTAAGCTGGAAAGCGAGTTCGTGT
ACGGCGACTACAAGGTGTACGACGTGCGGAAGATGATCGCCAAGAGCGAGCAGGAAATCGGCAAGGCTAC
CGCCAAGTACTTCTTCTACAGCAACATCATGAACTTTTTCAAGACCGAGATTACCCTGGCCAACGGCGAG
ATCCGGAAGCGGCCTCTGATCGAGACAAACGGCGAAACCGGGGAGATCGTGTGGGATAAGGGCCGGGATT
TTGCCACCGTGCGGAAAGTGCTGAGCATGCCCCAAGTGAATATCGTGAAAAAGACCGAGGTGCAGACAGG
CGGCTTCAGCAAAGAGTCTATCCTGCCCAAGAGGAACAGCGATAAGCTGATCGCCAGAAAGAAGGACTGG
GACCCTAAGAAGTACGGCGGCTTCGACAGCCCCACCGTGGCCTATTCTGTGCTGGTGGTGGCCAAAGTGG
AAAAGGGCAAGTCCAAGAAACTGAAGAGTGTGAAAGAGCTGCTGGGGATCACCATCATGGAAAGAAGCAG
CTTCGAGAAGAATCCCATCGACTTTCTGGAAGCCAAGGGCTACAAAGAAGTGAAAAAGGACCTGATCATC
AAGCTGCCTAAGTACTCCCTGTTCGAGCTGGAAAACGGCCGGAAGAGAATGCTGGCCTCTGCCGGCGAAC
TGCAGAAGGGAAACGAACTGGCCCTGCCCTCCAAATATGTGAACTTCCTGTACCTGGCCAGCCACTATGA
GAAGCTGAAGGGCTCCCCCGAGGATAATGAGCAGAAACAGCTGTTTGTGGAACAGCACAAGCACTACCTG
GACGAGATCATCGAGCAGATCAGCGAGTTCTCCAAGAGAGTGATCCTGGCCGACGCTAATCTGGACAAAG
TGCTGTCCGCCTACAACAAGCACCGGGATAAGCCCATCAGAGAGCAGGCCGAGAATATCATCCACCTGTT
TACCCTGACCAATCTGGGAGCCCCTGCCGCCTTCAAGTACTTTGACACCACCATCGACCGGAAGAGGTAC
ACCAGCACCAAAGAGGTGCTGGACGCCACCCTGATCCACCAGAGCATCACCGGCCTGTACGAGACACGGA
TCGACCTGTCTCAGCTGGGAGGCGACAAAAGGCCGGCGGCCACGAAAAAGGCCGGCCAGGGAGGAGGATC
CCTGCCCACCTGCAGCTGTCTTGATCGAGTTATACAAAAAGACAAAGGCCCATATTATACACACCTTGGG
GCAGGACCAAGTGTTGCTGCTGTCAGGGAAATCATGGAGAATAGGTATGGTCAAAAAGGAAACGCAATAA
GGATAGAAATAGTAGTGTACACCGGTAAAGAAGGGAAAAGCTCTCATGGGTGTCCAATTGCTAAGTGGGT
TTTAAGAAGAAGCAGTGATGAAGAAAAAGTTCTTTGTTTGGTCCGGCAGCGTACAGGCCACCACTGTCCA
ACTGCTGTGATGGTGGTGCTCATCATGGTGTGGGATGGCATCCCTCTTCCAATGGCCGACCGGCTATACA
CAGAGCTCACAGAGAATCTAAAGTCATACAATGGGCACCCTACCGACAGAAGATGCACCCTCAATGAAAA
TCGTACCTGTACATGTCAAGGAATTGATCCAGAGACTTGTGGAGCTTCATTCTCTTTTGGCTGTTCATGG
AGTATGTACTTTAATGGCTGTAAGTTTGGTAGAAGCCCAAGCCCCAGAAGATTTAGAATTGATCCAAGCT
CTCCCTTACATGAAAAAAACCTTGAAGATAACTTACAGAGTTTGGCTACACGATTAGCTCCAATTTATAA
GCAGTATGCTCCAGTAGCTTACCAAAATCAGGTGGAATATGAAAATGTTGCCCGAGAATGTCGGCTTGGC
AGCAAGGAAGGTCGACCCTTCTCTGGGGTCACTGCTTGCCTGGACTTCTGTGCTCATCCCTACAGGGCCA
TTCACAACATGAATAATGGAAGCACTGTGGTTTGTACCTTAACTCGAGAAGATAACCGCTCTTTGGGTGT
TATTCCTCAAGATGAGCAGCTCCATGTGCTACCTCTTTATAAGCTTTCAGACACAGATGAGTTTGGCTCC
AAGGAAGGAATGGAAGCCAAGATCAAATCTGGGGCCATCGAGGTCCTGGCACCCCGCCGCAAAAAAAGAA
CGTGTTTCACTCAGCCTGTTCCCCGTTCTGGAAAGAAGAGGGCTGCGATGATGACAGAGGTTCTTGCACA
TAAGATAAGGGCAGTGGAAAAGAAACCTATTCCCCGAATCAAGCGGAAGAATAACTCAACAACAACAAAC
AACAGTAAGCCTTCGTCACTGCCAACCTTAGGGAGTAACACTGAGACCGTGCAACCTGAAGTAAAAAGTG
AAACCGAACCCCATTTTATCTTAAAAAGTTCAGACAACACTAAAACTTATTCGCTGATGCCATCCGCTCC
TCACCCAGTGAAAGAGGCATCTCCAGGCTTCTCCTGGTCCCCGAAGACTGCTTCAGCCACACCAGCTCCA
CTGAAGAATGACGCAACAGCCTCATGCGGGTTTTCAGAAAGAAGCAGCACTCCCCACTGTACGATGCCTT
CGGGAAGACTCAGTGGTGCCAATGCTGCAGCTGCTGATGGCCCTGGCATTTCACAGCTTGGCGAAGTGGC
TCCTCTCCCCACCCTGTCTGCTCCTGTGATGGAGCCCCTCATTAATTCTGAGCCTTCCACTGGTGTGACT
GAGCCGCTAACGCCTCATCAGCCAAACCACCAGCCCTCCTTCCTCACCTCTCCTCAAGACCTTGCCTCTT
CTCCAATGGAAGAAGATGAGCAGCATTCTGAAGCAGATGAGCCTCCATCAGACGAACCCCTATCTGATGA
CCCCCTGTCACCTGCTGAGGAGAAATTGCCCCACATTGATGAGTATTGGTCAGACAGTGAGCACATCTTT
TTGGATGCAAATATTGGTGGGGTGGCCATCGCACCTGCTCACGGCTCGGTTTTGATTGAGTGTGCCCGGC
GAGAGCTGCACGCTACCACTCCTGTTGAGCACCCCAACCGTAATCATCCAACCCGCCTCTCCCTTGTCTT
TTACCAGCACAAAAACCTAAATAAGCCCCAACATGGTTTTGAACTAAACAAGATTAAGTTTGAGGCTAAA
GAAGCTAAGAATAAGAAAATGAAGGCCTCAGAGCAAAAAGACCAGGCAGCTAATGAAGGTCCAGAACAGT
CCTCTGAAGTAAATGAATTGAACCAAATTCCTTCTCATAAAGCATTAACATTAACCCATGACAATGTTGT
CACCGTGTCCCCTTATGCTCTCACACACGTTGCGGGGCCCTATAACCATTGGGTCATGGCCGGCCAGGCA
AAAAAGAAAAAGGAATTCGGCAGTGGAGAGGGCAGAGGAAGTCTGCTAACATGCGGTGACGTCGAGGAGA
ATCCTGGCCCAGTGAGCAAGGGCGAGGAGGATAACATGGCCATCATCAAGGAGTTCATGCGCTTCAAGGT
GCACATGGAGGGCTCCGTGAACGGCCACGAGTTCGAGATCGAGGGCGAGGGCGAGGGCCGCCCCTACGAG
GGCACCCAGACCGCCAAGCTGAAGGTGACCAAGGGTGGCCCCCTGCCCTTCGCCTGGGACATCCTGTCCC
CTCAGTTCATGTACGGCTCCAAGGCCTACGTGAAGCACCCCGCCGACATCCCCGACTACTTGAAGCTGTC
CTTCCCCGAGGGCTTCAAGTGGGAGCGCGTGATGAACTTCGAGGACGGCGGCGTGGTGACCGTGACCCAG
GACTCCTCCCTGCAGGACGGCGAGTTCATCTACAAGGTGAAGCTGCGCGGCACCAACTTCCCCTCCGACG
GCCCCGTAATGCAGAAGAAAACCATGGGCTGGGAGGCCTCCTCCGAGCGGATGTACCCCGAGGACGGCGC
CCTGAAGGGCGAGATCAAGCAGAGGCTGAAGCTGAAGGACGGCGGCCACTACGACGCTGAGGTCAAGACC
ACCTACAAGGCCAAGAAGCCCGTGCAGCTGCCCGGCGCCTACAACGTCAACATCAAGTTGGACATCACCT
CCCACAACGAGGACTACACCATCGTGGAACAGTACGAACGCGCCGAGGGCCGCCACTCCACCGGCGGCAT
GGACGAGCTGTACAAGTAAGAATTCTAACTAGAGCTCGCTGATCAGCCTCGACTGTGCCTTCTAGTTGCC
AGCCATCTGTTGTTTGCCCCTCCCCCGTGCCTTCCTTGACCCTGGAAGGTGCCACTCCCACTGTCCTTTC
CTAATAAAATGAGGAAATTGCATCGCATTGTCTGAGTAGGTGTCATTCTATTCTGGGGGGTGGGGTGGGG
CAGGACAGCAAGGGGGAGGATTGGGAAGAGAATAGCAGGCATGCTGGGGAGCGGCCGCAGGAACCCCTAG
TGATGGAGTTGGCCACTCCCTCTCTGCGCGCTCGCTCGCTCACTGAGGCCGGGCGACCAAAGGTCGCCCG
ACGCCCGGGCTTTGCCCGGGCGGCCTCAGTGAGCGAGCGAGCGCGCAGCTGCCTGCAGGGGCGCCTGATG
CGGTATTTTCTCCTTACGCATCTGTGCGGTATTTCACACCGCATA
[95 nt withheld, positions 8866-8960]
T
[46 nt withheld, positions 8962-9007]
C
[141 nt withheld, positions 9009-9149]
CCTTTGACGTTGGAGTCCACGTTCTTT
[37 nt withheld, positions 9177-9213]
ACTCTATCTCGGGCTATTCTTTTGATTTATAAGGGATTTTGCCGATTTCGGTCTATTGGTTAAAAAATGA
GCTGATTTAACAAAAATTTAACGCGAATTTTAACAAAATATTAACGTTTACAATTTTATGGTGCACTCTC
AGTACAATCTGCTCTGATGCCGCATAGTTAAGCCAGCCCCGACACCCGCCAACACCCGCTGACGCGCCCT
GACGGGCTTGTCTGCTCCCGGCATCCGCTTACAGACAAGCTGTGACCGTCTCCGGGAGCTGCATGTGTCA
GAGGTTTTCACCGTCATCACCGAAACGCGCGAGACGAAAGGGCCTCGTGATACGCCTATTTTTATAGGTT
AATGTCATGATAATAATGGTTTCTTAGACGTCAGGTGGCACTTTTCGGGGAAATGTGCGCGGAACCCCTA
TTTGTTTATTTTTCTAAATACATTCAAATATGTATCCGCTCATGAGACAATAACCCTGATAAATGCTTCA
ATAATATTGAAAAAGGAAGAGTATGAGTATTCAACATTTCCGTGTCGCCCTTATTCCCTTTTTTGCGGCA
TTTTGCCTTCCTGTTTTTGCTCACCCAGAAACGCTGGTGAAAGTAAAAGATGCTGAAGATCAGTTGGGTG
CACGAGTGGGTTACATCGAACTGGATCTCAACAGCGGTAAGATCCTTGAGAGTTTTCGCCCCGAAGAACG
TTTTCCAATGATGAGCACTTTTAAAGTTCTGCTATGTGGCGCGGTATTATCCCGTATTGACGCCGGGCAA
GAGCAACTCGGTCGCCGCATACACTATTCTCAGAATGACTTGGTTGAGTACTCACCAGTCACAGAAAAGC
ATCTTACGGATGGCATGACAGTAAGAGAATTATGCAGTGCTGCCATAACCATGAGTGATAACACTGCGGC
CAACTTACTTCTGACAACGATCGGAGGACCGAAGGAGCTAACCGCTTTTTTGCACAACATGGGGGATCAT
GTAACTCGCCTTGATCGTTGGGAACCGGAGCTGAATGAAGCCATACCAAACGACGAGCGTGACACCACGA
TGCCTGTAGCAATGGCAACAACGTTGCGCAAACTATTAACTGGCGAACTACTTACTCTAGCTTCCCGGCA
ACAATTAATAGACTGGATGGAGGCGGATAAAGTTGCAGGACCACTTCTGCGCTCGGCCCTTCCGGCTGGC
TGGTTTATTGCTGATAAATCTGGAGCCGGTGAGCGTGGAAGCCGCGGTATCATTGCAGCACTGGGGCCAG
ATGGTAAGCCCTCCCGTATCGTAGTTATCTACACGACGGGGAGTCAGGCAACTATGGATGAACGAAATAG
ACAGATCGCTGAGATAGGTGCCTCACTGATTAAGCATTGGTAACTGTCAGACCAAGTTTACTCATATATA
CTTTAGATTGATTTAAAACTTCATTTTTAATTTAAAAGGATCTAGGTGAAGATCCTTTTTGATAATCTCA
TGACCAAAATCCCTTAACGTGAGTTTTCGTTCCACTGAGCGTCAGACCCCGTAGAAAAGATCAAAGGATC
TTCTTGAGATCCTTTTTTTCTGCGCGTAATCTGCTGCTTGCAAACAAAAAAACCACCGCTACCAGCGGTG
GTTTGTTTGCCGGATCAAGAGCTACCAACTCTTTTTCCGAAGGTAACTGGCTTCAGCAGAGCGCAGATAC
CAAATACTGTTCTTCTAGTGTAGCCGTAGTTAGGCCACCACTTCAAGAACTCTGTAGCACCGCCTACATA
CCTCGCTCTGCTAATCCTGTTACCAGTGGCTGCTGCCAGTGGCGATAAGTCGTGTCTTACCGGGTTGGAC
TCAAGACGATAGTTACCGGATAAGGCGCAGCGGTCGGGCTGAACGGGGGGTTCGTGCACACAGCCCAGCT
TGGAGCGAACGACCTACACCGAACTGAGATACCTACAGCGTGAGCTATGAGAAAGCGCCACGCTTCCCGA
AGGGAGAAAGGCGGACAGGTATCCGGTAAGCGGCAGGGTCGGAACAGGAGAGCGCACGAGGGAGCTTCCA
GGGGGAAACGCCTGGTATCTTTATAGTCCTGTCGGGTTTCGCCACCTCTGACTTGAGCGTCGATTTTTGT
GATGCTCGTCAGGGGGGCGGAGCCTATGGAAAAACGCCAGCAACGCGGCCTTTTTACGGTTCCTGGCCTT
TTGCTGGCCTTTTGCTCACATGT
Features (pLannotate 1.2.2; 21 found; start..end, strand, type, name):
      1..241     +  promoter       U6 promoter: RNA polymerase III promoter for human U6 snRNA
    271..346     +  misc_RNA       gRNA scaffold: guide RNA scaffold for the Streptococcus pyogenes CRISPR/Cas9 system
    353..396     +  misc_RNA       gRNA scaffold (fragment): guide RNA scaffold for the Streptococcus pyogenes CRISPR/Cas9 system
    443..728     +  enhancer       CMV enhancer: human cytomegalovirus immediate early enhancer; contains an 18-bp deletion relative to the standard CMV enhancer
    730..1007    +  promoter       chicken β-actin promoter: No description available
   1008..1235    +  intron         hybrid intron: hybrid between chicken β-actin (CBA) and minute virus of mice (MMV) introns (Gray et al., 2011)
   1256..1283    +  CDS            3xHA (fragment): three tandem HA epitope tags
   1316..5416    +  CDS            Cas9: Cas9 (Csn1) endonuclease from the Streptococcus pyogenes Type II CRISPR/Cas system generates RNA-guided double strand breaks in DNA
   5417..5450    +  CDS            nucleoplasmin NLS (fragment): bipartite nuclear localization signal from nucleoplasmin
   5462..7615    +  CDS            TET1 (fragment): TET1_HUMAN - Also known as CXXC6, KIAA1676, LCX. Experimental evidence at protein level: Swiss-Prot protein existence level 1. Dioxygenase that catalyzes the conversion of the modified genomic base 5-methylcytosine (5mC) into 5-hydroxymethylcytosine (5hmC) and plays a key role in active DNA demethylation. Also mediates subsequent conversion of 5hmC into 5-formylcytosine (5fC), and conversion of 5fC to 5-carboxylcytosine (5caC). Conversion of 5mC into 5hmC, 5fC and 5caC probably constitutes the first step in cytosine demethylation. Methylation at the C5 position of cytosine bases is an epigenet
   7618..7642    +  CDS            nucleoplasmin NLS (fragment): bipartite nuclear localization signal from nucleoplasmin
   7712..8418    +  CDS            mCherry (fragment): monomeric derivative of DsRed fluorescent protein (Shaner et al., 2004) mammalian codon-optimized
   8453..8564    +  polyA_signal   bGH poly(A) signal: bovine growth hormone polyadenylation signal
   8669..8809    +  repeat_region  AAV2 ITR: inverted terminal repeat of adeno-associated virus serotype 2 inverted
   8814..8865    -  misc_feature   bom (fragment): basis of mobility region from pBR322
   8884..9339    +  rep_origin     f1 ori (sequence partly withheld): f1 bacteriophage origin of replication; arrow indicates direction of (+) strand synthesis
   9340..9389    -  misc_feature   bom (fragment): basis of mobility region from pBR322
   9491..9526    -  CDS            rop (fragment): Rop protein, which maintains plasmids at low copy number; rop
   9621..9725    +  promoter       AmpR promoter: bla
   9726..10586   +  CDS            AmpR: β-lactamase; bla; confers resistance to ampicillin, carbenicillin, and related antibiotics
  10757..11345   +  rep_origin     ori: high-copy-number ColE1/pMB1/pBR322/pUC origin of replication
