[The description below was written by a language model from this plasmid's Addgene catalogue record and pLannotate feature annotations shown in this document.]
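Description:
pSpdCas9-hudTET1CD-T2A-mCherry(PX458)-SghuTSDR-11 is a mammalian expression plasmid of about 11.4 kb built on the PX458 all-in-one CRISPR backbone. It is propagated in E. coli through a high-copy ColE1/pUC-type origin with ampicillin selection (AmpR under its own bla promoter). The backbone also carries an f1/M13 phage origin and a single AAV2 ITR remnant, which on its own does not make the plasmid an AAV packaging vector. The depositor and sequencing-derived records differ by one nucleotide and give essentially the same feature map.

Two expression units sit in tandem. A human U6 Pol III promoter drives a Streptococcus pyogenes sgRNA, consisting of guide number 11 against the human TSDR (the Treg-specific demethylated region of FOXP3, per the associated publication) followed by the gRNA scaffold. Downstream, the CBh promoter (CMV enhancer, chicken β-actin promoter and hybrid intron) drives one open reading frame. This encodes an N-terminal HA tag and NLS, nuclease-dead Cas9 (D10A, H840A), nucleoplasmin NLS segments, and the human TET1 catalytic domain, and it ends with a bGH polyadenylation signal. A T2A self-cleaving peptide releases mCherry as a separate protein, so transfected cells can be identified or sorted by red fluorescence. The promoter field mentions EGFP, but the name, tag field and feature tables all indicate mCherry.

The TET1 domain carries H1671Y and D1673A, which abolish its dioxygenase activity. The construct is therefore the catalytically inactive control for targeted DNA demethylation experiments. It brings the fusion protein to the TSDR without oxidising 5-methylcytosine, separating the effects of dCas9 binding from those of true demethylation.
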