Addgene plasmid #129051: pSpdCas9-hudTET1CD-T2A-mCherry(PX458)-SghuTSDR-11
Purpose: inactivated control (targeted DNA demethylation_human_TSDR), expression of dCas9-hudTET1CD-T2A-mCherry sgRNA11 targeting human TSDR
Depositing lab: Julia K Polansky. Depositing organization: Charite Universitaetsmedizin Berlin. Publication: Targeted De-Methylation of the FOXP3-TSDR Is Sufficient to Induce Physiological FOXP3 Expression but Not a Functional Treg Phenotype. Kressler C, Gasparoni G, Nordstrom K, Hamo D, Salhab A, Dimitropoulos C, Tierling S, Reinke P, Volk HD, Walter J, Hamann A, Polansky JK. Front Immunol. 2021 Jan 7;11:609891. doi: 10.3389/fimmu.2020.609891. eCollection 2020. PubMed 33488615.
Backbone
  Vector backbone: PX458
  Backbone manufacturer: Feng Zhang (Addgene plasmid # 48138)
  Vector type: Mammalian Expression
Growth in bacteria
  Bacterial resistance: Ampicillin, 100 μg/mL
  Growth temperature: 37°C
  Growth strain: DH5alpha
  Copy number: Unknown
Gene/Insert
  Gene/Insert name: dCas9-hudTET1CD, SgRNA11 (huTSDR) (alt name: dCas9-hudTET1CD-T2A-mCherry)
  gRNA/shRNA sequence: AGTCGGGGGCTGTGACAACA
  Species: Synthetic
  Mutation: dCas9 (D10A;H840A), catalytic domain huTET1 inactive (H1671Y; D1673A)
  Promoter: CbH (for dCas9-hudTET1CD-T2A-EGFP) U6 (for sgRNA)
  Tag / fusion protein: HA-Tag, NLS (N terminal on insert); T2A-mCherry (C terminal on backbone)
  Cloning method: Restriction Enzyme; 5′ cloning site Unknown (unknown if destroyed); 3′ cloning site Unknown (unknown if destroyed)
  Sequencing primers: 5′ SgRNA-cloning-site: hU6-F (GAGGGCCTATTTCCCATGATT)
Resource information
  A portion of this plasmid was derived from a plasmid made by: mCherry (BbsI removed) from Nicola Patron (Addgene plasmid # 50316); HA tag-NLS-dCas9 from Rudolf Jaenisch (Addgene plasmid # 48223); hudTET1CD from Keith Joung (Addgene plasmid # 49965).
Terms and licenses: Academic/Nonprofit Terms; Industry Terms: Not Available to Industry
How to cite: pSpdCas9-hudTET1CD-T2A-mCherry(PX458)-SghuTSDR-11 was a gift from Julia K Polansky (Addgene plasmid # 129051 ; http://n2t.net/addgene:129051 ; RRID:Addgene_129051)
